>Addgene plasmid #141102 | SEPLuc | addgene full sequence | sequence record 296870 | Addgene NGS Result
GCGGCCGCTGAGGGCAGAGGAAGTCTTCTAACATGCGGTGACGTGGAGGAGAATCCCGGCCCTTCCGGGA
TGACCGAGTACAAGCCCACGGTGCGCCTCGCCACCCGCGACGACGTCCCCAGGGCCGTACGCACCCTCGC
CGCCGCGTTCGCCGACTACCCCGCCACGCGCCACACCGTCGATCCGGACCGCCACATCGAGCGGGTCACC
GAGCTGCAAGAACTCTTCCTCACGCGCGTCGGGCTCGACATCGGCAAGGTGTGGGTCGCGGACGACGGCG
CCGCGGTGGCGGTCTGGACCACGCCGGAGAGCGTCGAAGCGGGGGCGGTGTTCGCCGAGATCGGCCCGCG
CATGGCCGAGTTGAGCGGTTCCCGGCTGGCCGCGCAGCAACAGATGGAAGGCCTCCTGGCGCCGCACCGG
CCCAAGGAGCCCGCGTGGTTCCTGGCCACCGTCGGCGTCTCGCCCGACCACCAGGGCAAGGGTCTGGGCA
GCGCCGTCGTGCTCCCCGGAGTGGAGGCGGCCGAGCGCGCCGGGGTGCCCGCCTTCCTGGAGACCTCCGC
GCCCCGCAACCTCCCCTTCTACGAGCGGCTCGGCTTCACCGTCACCGCCGACGTCGAGGTGCCCGAAGGA
CCGCGCACCTGGTGCATGACCCGCAAGCCCGGTGCCTGAATCTAGGTCGACAATCAACCTCTGGATTACA
AAATTTGTGAAAGATTGACTGGTATTCTTAACTATGTTGCTCCTTTTACGCTATGTGGATACGCTGCTTT
AATGCCTTTGTATCATGCTATTGCTTCCCGTATGGCTTTCATTTTCTCCTCCTTGTATAAATCCTGGTTG
CTGTCTCTTTATGAGGAGTTGTGGCCCGTTGTCAGGCAACGTGGCGTGGTGTGCACTGTGTTTGCTGACG
CAACCCCCACTGGTTGGGGCATTGCCACCACCTGTCAGCTCCTTTCCGGGACTTTCGCTTTCCCCCTCCC
TATTGCCACGGCGGAACTCATCGCCGCCTGCCTTGCCCGCTGCTGGACAGGGGCTCGGCTGTTGGGCACT
GACAATTCCGTGGTGTTGTCGGGGAAATCATCGTCCTTTCCTTGGCTGCTCGCCTGTGTTGCCACCTGGA
TTCTGCGCGGGACGTCCTTCTGCTACGTCCCTTCGGCCCTCAATCCAGCGGACCTTCCTTCCCGCGGCCT
GCTGCCGGCTCTGCGGCCTCTTCCGCGTCTTCGCCTTCGCCCTCAGACGAGTCGGATCTCCCTTTGGGCC
GCCTCCCCGCCTGGTACCTTTAAGACCAATGACTTACAAGGCAGCTGTAGATCTTAGCCACTTTTTAAAA
GAAAAGGGGGGACTGGAAGGGCTAATTCACTCCCAACGAAGATAAGATCTGCTTTTTGCTTGTACTGGGT
CTCTCTGGTTAGACCAGATCTGAGCCTGGGAGCTCTCTGGCTAACTAGGGAACCCACTGCTTAAGCCTCA
ATAAAGCTTGCCTTGAGTGCTTCAAGTAGTGTGTGCCCGTCTGTTGTGTGACTCTGGTAACTAGAGATCC
CTCAGACCCTTTTAGTCAGTGTGGAAAATCTCTAGCAGTAGTAGTTCATGTCATCTTATTATTCAGTATT
TATAACTTGCAAAGAAATGAATATCAGAGAGTGAGAGGAACTTGTTTATTGCAGCTTATAATGGTTACAA
ATAAAGCAATAGCATCACAAATTTCACAAATAAAGCATTTTTTTCACTGCATTCTAGTTGTGGTTTGTCC
AAACTCATCAATGTATCTTATCATGTCTGGCTCTAGCTATCCCGCCCCTAACTCCGCCCAGTTCCGCCCA
TTCTCCGCCCCATGGCTGACTAATTTTTTTTATTTATGCAGAGGCCGAGGCCGCCTCGGCCTCTGAGCTA
TTCCAGAAGTAGTGAGGAGGCTTTTTTGGAGGCCTAGACTTTTGCAGAGACCAAATTCGTAATCATGTCA
TAGCTGTTTCCTGTGTGAAATTGTTATCCGCTCACAATTCCACACAACATACGAGCCGGAAGCATAAAGT
GTAAAGCCTGGGGTGCCTAATGAGTGAGCTAACTCACATTAATTGCGTTGCGCTCACTGCCCGCTTTCCA
GTCGGGAAACCTGTCGTGCCAGCTGCATTAATGAATCGGCCAACGCGCGGGGAGAGGCGGTTTGCGTATT
GGGCGCTCTTCCGCTTCCTCGCTCACTGACTCGCTGCGCTCGGTCGTTCGGCTGCGGCGAGCGGTATCAG
CTCACTCAAAGGCGGTAATACGGTTATCCACAGAATCAGGGGATAACGCAGGAAAGAACATGTGAGCAAA
AGGCCAGCAAAAGGCCAGGAACCGTAAAAAGGCCGCGTTGCTGGCGTTTTTCCATAGGCTCCGCCCCCCT
GACGAGCATCACAAAAATCGACGCTCAAGTCAGAGGTGGCGAAACCCGACAGGACTATAAAGATACCAGG
CGTTTCCCCCTGGAAGCTCCCTCGTGCGCTCTCCTGTTCCGACCCTGCCGCTTACCGGATACCTGTCCGC
CTTTCTCCCTTCGGGAAGCGTGGCGCTTTCTCATAGCTCACGCTGTAGGTATCTCAGTTCGGTGTAGGTC
GTTCGCTCCAAGCTGGGCTGTGTGCACGAACCCCCCGTTCAGCCCGACCGCTGCGCCTTATCCGGTAACT
ATCGTCTTGAGTCCAACCCGGTAAGACACGACTTATCGCCACTGGCAGCAGCCACTGGTAACAGGATTAG
CAGAGCGAGGTATGTAGGCGGTGCTACAGAGTTCTTGAAGTGGTGGCCTAACTACGGCTACACTAGAAGA
ACAGTATTTGGTATCTGCGCTCTGCTGAAGCCAGTTACCTTCGGAAAAAGAGTTGGTAGCTCTTGATCCG
GCAAACAAACCACCGCTGGTAGCGGTGGTTTTTTTGTTTGCAAGCAGCAGATTACGCGCAGAAAAAAAGG
ATCTCAAGAAGATCCTTTGATCTTTTCTACGGGGTCTGACGCTCAGTGGAACGAAAACTCACGTTAAGGG
ATTTTGGTCATGAGATTATCAAAAAGGATCTTCACCTAGATCCTTTTAAATTAAAAATGAAGTTTTAAAT
CAATCTAAAGTATATATGAGTAAACTTGGTCTGACAGTTACCAATGCTTAATCAGTGAGGCACCTATCTC
AGCGATCTGTCTATTTCGTTCATCCATAGTTGCCTGACTCCCCGTCGTGTAGATAACTACGATACGGGAG
GGCTTACCATCTGGCCCCAGTGCTGCAATGATACCGCGAGACCCACGCTCACCGGCTCCAGATTTATCAG
CAATAAACCAGCCAGCCGGAAGGGCCGAGCGCAGAAGTGGTCCTGCAACTTTATCCGCCTCCATCCAGTC
TATTAATTGTTGCCGGGAAGCTAGAGTAAGTAGTTCGCCAGTTAATAGTTTGCGCAACGTTGTTGCCATT
GCTACAGGCATCGTGGTGTCACGCTCGTCGTTTGGTATGGCTTCATTCAGCTCCGGTTCCCAACGATCAA
GGCGAGTTACATGATCCCCCATGTTGTGCAAAAAAGCGGTTAGCTCCTTCGGTCCTCCGATCGTTGTCAG
AAGTAAGTTGGCCGCAGTGTTATCACTCATGGTTATGGCAGCACTGCATAATTCTCTTACTGTCATGCCA
TCCGTAAGATGCTTTTCTGTGACTGGTGAGTACTCAACCAAGTCATTCTGAGAATAGTGTATGCGGCGAC
CGAGTTGCTCTTGCCCGGCGTCAATACGGGATAATACCGCGCCACATAGCAGAACTTTAAAAGTGCTCAT
CATTGGAAAACGTTCTTCGGGGCGAAAACTCTCAAGGATCTTACCGCTGTTGAGATCCAGTTCGATGTAA
CCCACTCGTGCACCCAACTGATCTTCAGCATCTTTTACTTTCACCAGCGTTTCTGGGTGAGCAAAAACAG
GAAGGCAAAATGCCGCAAAAAAGGGAATAAGGGCGACACGGAAATGTTGAATACTCATACTCTTCCTTTT
TCAATATTATTGAAGCATTTATCAGGGTTATTGTCTCATGAGCGGATACATATTTGAATGTATTTAGAAA
AATAAACAAATAGGGGTTCCGCGCACATTTCCCCGAAAAGTGCCACCTGACGTCTAAGAAACCATTATTA
TCATGACATTAACCTATAAAAATAGGCGTATCACGAGGCCCTTTCGTCTCGCGCGTTTCGGTGATGACGG
TGAAAACCTCTGACACATGCAGCTCCCGGAGACGGTCACAGCTTGTCTGTAAGCGGATGCCGGGAGCAGA
CAAGCCCGTCAGGGCGCGTCAGCGGGTGTTGGCGGGTGTCGGGGCTGGCTTAACTATGCGGCATCAGAGC
AGATTGTACTGAGAGTGCACCATATGCGGTGTGAAATACCGCACAGATGCGTAAGGAGAAAATACCGCAT
CAGGCGCCATTCGCCATTCAGGCTGCGCAACTGTTGGGAAGGGCGATCGGTGCGGGCCTCTTCGCTATTA
CGCCAGCTGGCGAAAGGGGGATGTGCTGCAAGGCGATTAAGTTGGGTAACGCCAGGGTTTTCCCAGTCAC
GACGTTGTAAAACGACGGCCAGTGCCAAGCTGACGCGTGTAGTCTTATGCAATACTCTTGTAGTCTTGCA
ACATGGTAACGATGAGTTAGCAACATGCCTTACAAGGAGAGAAAAAGCACCGTGCATGCCGATTGGTGGA
AGTAAGGTGGTACGATCGTGCCTTATTAGGAAGGCAACAGACGGGTCTGACATGGATTGGACGAACCACT
GAATTGCCGCATTGCAGAGATATTGTATTTAAGTGCCTAGCTCGATACATAAACGGGTCTCTCTGGTTAG
ACCAGATCTGAGCCTGGGAGCTCTCTGGCTAACTAGGGAACCCACTGCTTAAGCCTCAATAAAGCTTGCC
TTGAGTGCTTCAAGTAGTGTGTGCCCGTCTGTTGTGTGACTCTGGTAACTAGAGATCCCTCAGACCCTTT
TAGTCAGTGTGGAAAATCTCTAGCAGTGGCGCCCGAACAGGGACTTGAAAGCGAAAGGGAAACCAGAGGA
GCTCTCTCGACGCAGGACTCGGCTTGCTGAAGCGCGCACGGCAAGAGGCGAGGGGCGGCGACTGGTGAGT
ACGCCAAAAATTTTGACTAGCGGAGGCTAGAAGGAGAGAGATGGGTGCGAGAGCGTCAGTATTAAGCGGG
GGAGAATTAGATCGCGATGGGAAAAAATTCGGTTAAGGCCAGGGGGAAAGAAAAAATATAAATTAAAACA
TATAGTATGGGCAAGCAGGGAGCTAGAACGATTCGCAGTTAATCCTGGCCTGTTAGAAACATCAGAAGGC
TGTAGACAAATACTGGGACAGCTACAACCATCCCTTCAGACAGGATCAGAAGAACTTAGATCATTATATA
ATACAGTAGCAACCCTCTATTGTGTGCATCAAAGGATAGAGATAAAAGACACCAAGGAAGCTTTAGACAA
GATAGAGGAAGAGCAAAACAAAAGTAAGACCACCGCACAGCAAGCGGCCACTGATCTTCAGACCTGGAGG
AGGAGATATGAGGGACAATTGGAGAAGTGAATTATATAAATATAAAGTAGTAAAAATTGAACCATTAGGA
GTAGCACCCACCAAGGCAAAGAGAAGAGTGGTGCAGAGAGAAAAAAGAGCAGTGGGAATAGGAGCTTTGT
TCCTTGGGTTCTTGGGAGCAGCAGGAAGCACTATGGGCGCAGCGTCAATGACGCTGACGGTACAGGCCAG
ACAATTATTGTCTGGTATAGTGCAGCAGCAGAACAATTTGCTGAGGGCTATTGAGGCGCAACAGCATCTG
TTGCAACTCACAGTCTGGGGCATCAAGCAGCTCCAGGCAAGAATCCTGGCTGTGGAAAGATACCTAAAGG
ATCAACAGCTCCTGGGGATTTGGGGTTGCTCTGGAAAACTCATTTGCACCACTGCTGTGCCTTGGAATGC
TAGTTGGAGTAATAAATCTCTGGAACAGATTTGGAATCACACGACCTGGATGGAGTGGGACAGAGAAATT
AACAATTACACAAGCTTAATACACTCCTTAATTGAAGAATCGCAAAACCAGCAAGAAAAGAATGAACAAG
AATTATTGGAATTAGATAAATGGGCAAGTTTGTGGAATTGGTTTAACATAACAAATTGGCTGTGGTATAT
AAAATTATTCATAATGATAGTAGGAGGCTTGGTAGGTTTAAGAATAGTTTTTGCTGTACTTTCTATAGTG
AATAGAGTTAGGCAGGGATATTCACCATTATCGTTTCAGACCCACCTCCCAACCCCGAGGGGACCCGACA
GGCCCGAAGGAATAGAAGAAGAAGGTGGAGAGAGAGACAGAGACAGATCCATTCGATTAGTGAACGGATC
TCGACGGTATCGGTTAACTTTTAAAAGAAAAGGGGGGATTGGGGGGTACAGTGCAGGGGAAAGAATAGTA
GACATAATAGCAACAGACATACAAACTAAAGAATTACAAAAACAAATTACAAAATTCAAAATTTTATCGA
TACTAGTGGATCTGCGATCGCTCCGGTGCCCGTCAGTGGGCAGAGCGCACATCGCCCACAGTCCCCGAGA
AGTTGGGGGGAGGGGTCGGCAATTGAACGGGTGCCTAGAGAAGGTGGCGCGGGGTAAACTGGGAAAGTGA
TGTCGTGTACTGGCTCCGCCTTTTTCCCGAGGGTGGGGGAGAACCGTATATAAGTGCAGTAGTCGCCGTG
AACGTTCTTTTTCGCAACGGGTTTGCCGCCAGAACACAGCTGAAGCTTCGAGGGGCTCGCATCTCTCCTT
CACGCGCCCGCCGCCCTACCTGAGGCCGCCATCCACGCCGGTTGAGTCGCGTTCTGCCGCCTCCCGCCTG
TGGTGCCTCCTGAACTGCGTCCGCCGTCTAGGTAAGTTTAAAGCTCAGGTCGAGACCGGGCCTTTGTCCG
GCGCTCCCTTGGAGCCTACCTAGACTCAGCCGGCTCTCCACGCTTTGCCTGACCCTGCTTGCTCAACTCT
ACGTCTTTGTTTCGTTTTCTGTTCTGCGCCGTTACAGATCCAAGCTGTGACCGGCGCCTACTCTAGAGCA
TGGTTGAGATGTTGCCAACCGTAGCTGTGCTCGTTTTGGCTGTCAGCGTAGTCGCTAAAGATAATACAAC
ACTTCAGGAGTTCGCAACATCTAAGGGAGAAGAGTTGTTTACTGGCGTAGTACCCATTCTTGTGGAACTT
GACGGCGATGTTAATGGTCATAAGTTCTCTGTGTCTGGTGAGGGCGAGGGGGATGCTACATATGGTAAAT
TGACCCTCAAATTTATTTGTACAACCGGGAAGCTCCCTGTACCCTGGCCTACTCTCGTGACCACCCTCAC
CTACGGGGTACAATGTTTTTCCAGATACCCCGATCACATGAAGCGCCACGATTTCTTCAAAAGTGCCATG
CCCGAGGGTTACGTCCAGGAACGCACAATATTTTTCAAGGATGATGGAAATTACAAAACCCGCGCCGAGG
TTAAGTTCGAGGGGGATACCCTCGTTAACCGGATTGAACTGAAGGGTATCGACTTTAAGGAGGACGGTAA
TATATTGGGGCATAAATTGGAATACAACTATAACGACCACCAGGTGTATATCATGGCCGATAAACAGAAG
AACGGCATCAAAGCAAACTTTAAAATTAGGCATAACATAGAGGATGGTGGCGTTCAGCTTGCTGATCACT
ATCAACAGAATACCCCTATAGGTGATGGACCCGTGCTCCTCCCAGATAACCATTACTTGTTTACAACTTC
TACACTCTCTAAGGACCCCAACGAAAAGAGAGACCACATGGTGCTCTTGGAGTTCGTAACTGCCGCCGGA
ATTACACATGGTATGGACGAGCTCTACAAGGATATTTCCGGGGGGGTCTTTACACTTGAAGATTTCGTCG
GGGATTGGAGACAAACTGCCGGTTATAATCTTGATCAGGTGCTTGAGCAAGGGGGGGTGAGCTCCCTTTT
TCAAAACCTGGGTGTATCTGTCACCCCTATCCAAAGGATTGTGCTTAGCGGTGAAAATGGTCTCAAAATC
GACATCCACGTGATCATCCCATACGAGGGTCTTAGTGGAGATCAGATGGGGCAGATAGAGAAGATTTTCA
AAGTTGTTTACCCTGTCGACGACCACCATTTCAAAGTAATTCTGCACTACGGAACCCTCGTCATAGACGG
GGTCACACCCAACATGATAGATTACTTTGGGCGACCCTATGAAGGGATAGCAGTATTCGACGGCAAAAAG
ATAACCGTGACAGGCACCCTGTGGAATGGAAACAAAATTATAGATGAGCGCCTGATCAACCCTGACGGTT
CTTTGTTGTTCAGGGTTACAATCAATGGTGTCACAGGCTGGAGGCTCTGTGAGCGCATCCTGGCTCAGTT
GGAGAATGGGGGGATCTCCCTCTTGGTGCAAAATACATCATGGATGTTGCTTCTTCTTCTTAGCTTGAGC
CTCTTGCAGGCATTGGATTTCATCAGTCTC
Features (pLannotate 1.2.2; 29 found; start..end, strand, type, name):
     70..669     +  CDS            PuroR: puromycin N-acetyltransferase; pac from Streptomyces alboniger; confers resistance to puromycin
    682..1270    +  misc_feature   WPRE: woodchuck hepatitis virus posttranscriptional regulatory element
   1265..1372    +  CDS            nef (fragment): NEF_SIVS4 - Experimental evidence at protein level: Swiss-Prot protein existence level 1. Interferes with TCR signaling from the cell membrane. Interacts with CD247/TCRZ (TCR zeta chain) and exert potent down- regulation of cell surface TCR/CD3 complexes. From Simian immunodeficiency virus (isolate F236/smH4) (SIV-sm) (Simian immunodeficiency virus sooty mangabey monkey).
   1397..1577    +  LTR            5' LTR (truncated): truncated 5' long terminal repeat (LTR) from HIV-1
   1649..1770    +  polyA_signal   SV40 poly(A) signal: SV40 polyadenylation signal
   1789..1924    +  rep_origin     SV40 ori: SV40 origin of replication
   1981..1997    -  protein_bind   lac operator: The lac repressor binds to the lac operator to inhibit transcription in E. coli. This inhibition can be relieved by adding lactose or isopropyl-β-D-thiogalactopyranoside (IPTG). lac repressor encoded by lacI
   2005..2035    -  promoter       lac promoter: promoter for the E. coli lac operon
   2050..2071    -  protein_bind   CAP binding site: CAP binding activates transcription in the presence of cAMP. E. coli catabolite activator protein
   2084..2176    -  CDS            lacI (fragment): lac repressor; lacI; The lac repressor binds to the lac operator to inhibit transcription in E. coli. This inhibition can be relieved by adding lactose or isopropyl-β-D-thiogalactopyranoside (IPTG).
   2359..2947    -  rep_origin     ori: high-copy-number ColE1/pMB1/pBR322/pUC origin of replication
   3118..3978    -  CDS            AmpR: β-lactamase; bla; confers resistance to ampicillin, carbenicillin, and related antibiotics
   3979..4083    -  promoter       AmpR promoter: bla
   4178..4213    +  CDS            rop (fragment): Rop protein, which maintains plasmids at low copy number; rop
   4315..4414    +  misc_feature   bom (fragment): basis of mobility region from pBR322
   4420..4574    -  CDS            lacZα (fragment): LacZα fragment of β-galactosidase; lacZ fragment
   4588..4814    +  promoter       RSV promoter: Rous sarcoma virus enhancer/promoter
   4815..4995    +  LTR            5' LTR (truncated): truncated 5' long terminal repeat (LTR) from HIV-1
   5042..5167    +  misc_feature   HIV-1 Ψ: packaging signal of human immunodeficiency virus type 1
   5151..5489    +  CDS            HIV-1 gag (fragment): gag protein from human immunodeficiency virus 1; gag
   5660..5893    +  misc_feature   RRE: The Rev response element (RRE) of HIV-1 allows for Rev-dependent mRNA export from the nucleus to the cytoplasm.
   6270..6370    +  CDS            Rev (fragment): human immunodeficiency virus 1 (HIV-1) Rev protein; rev; enhances nuclear export of unspliced and incompletely spliced viral mRNAs
   6389..6505    +  misc_feature   cPPT/CTS: central polypurine tract and central termination sequence of HIV-1
   6548..6759    +  promoter       EF-1α core promoter: core promoter for human elongation factor EF-1α
   6772..7040    +  LTR            5' LTR (truncated): truncated 5' long terminal repeat (LTR) from human T-cell leukemia virus (HTLV) type 1
   7070..7141    +  CDS            Acr (fragment): ACRO_MOUSE - Experimental evidence at protein level: Swiss-Prot protein existence level 1. Acrosin is the major protease of mammalian spermatozoa. It is a serine protease of trypsin-like cleavage specificity, it is synthesized in a zymogen form, proacrosin and stored in the acrosome. From Mus musculus (Mouse).
   7160..7870    +  CDS            pHluorin, ecliptic: pHluorin, ecliptic is a multistate long stokes shift fluorescent protein published in 1998, derived from Aequorea victoria.
   7889..8395    +  CDS            LUCI_OPLGR (fragment): Experimental evidence at protein level: Swiss-Prot protein existence level 1. Catalytic subunit of oplophorus-luciferin 2-monooxygenase. Oxidoreductase that converts coelenterazine (the oplophorus luciferin) to coelenteramide under emission of blue light with a maximum at 454 nm. Is also active with bisdeoxycoelenterazine. From Oplophorus gracilirostris (Luminous shrimp).
   8408..8500    +  CDS            Thy1 (fragment): THY1_MOUSE - Also known as Thy-1. Experimental evidence at protein level: Swiss-Prot protein existence level 1. May play a role in cell-cell or cell-ligand interactions during synaptogenesis and other events in the brain. From Mus musculus (Mouse).
