[The description below was written by a language model from this plasmid's Addgene catalogue record and pLannotate feature annotations shown in this document.]
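Description:
SEPLuc is a third-generation-style HIV-1 lentiviral transfer plasmid built on the pCDH-EF1-MCS-T2A-Puro backbone, about 8.5 kb in total. It is propagated in E. coli through a high-copy ColE1/pUC-type origin with ampicillin selection (AmpR). The viral cassette begins with an RSV promoter fused to a truncated 5' LTR, which drives production of the genomic RNA in packaging cells. This is followed by the Ψ packaging signal with a partial gag fragment, the RRE for Rev-dependent nuclear export, and the cPPT/CTS. A WPRE, a truncated 3' LTR, and an SV40 polyadenylation signal and origin lie downstream.

The payload is expressed from an EF-1α core promoter joined to an HTLV-1 LTR segment, a common composite arrangement. The open reading frame annotated in the sequence starts with a short mouse proacrosin fragment, presumably acting as a secretion signal. It continues with a pHluorin-type pH-sensitive GFP (superecliptic pHluorin, SEP, according to the catalogue entry) and then an Oplophorus-derived luciferase corresponding to NanoLuc. It ends with a mouse Thy1 fragment, which most likely supplies a GPI-anchoring signal that would tether the fusion to the outer face of the plasma membrane; the record says only that the fusion is membrane-bound. The insert runs across the plasmid numbering origin towards the puromycin N-acetyltransferase gene. The backbone's T2A linker is not separately annotated, but it would allow co-translational expression of puromycin resistance for selecting transduced mammalian cells.

The stated purpose is a bioluminescent reporter of extracellular tumour acidosis. With NanoLuc placed next to the pH-sensitive fluorescent protein, the design suggests that pH-dependent energy transfer from luciferase to SEP alters the emitted light, although the record does not describe the mechanism.
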