Addgene plasmid #141102: SEPLuc
Purpose: bioluminescent reporter consisting of a membrane-bound SEP and Nanoluc fusion; for monitoring extracellular tumor acidosis
Depositing lab: Jeak Ling Ding. Depositing organization: National University of Singapore. Publication: pHLuc, a Ratiometric Luminescent Reporter for in vivo Monitoring of Tumor Acidosis. Ong TT, Ang Z, Verma R, Koean R, Tam JKC, Ding JL. Front Bioeng Biotechnol. 2020 May 8;8:412. doi: 10.3389/fbioe.2020.00412. eCollection 2020. PubMed 32457886.
Backbone
  Vector backbone: pCDH-EF1-MCS-T2A-Puro
  Backbone manufacturer: System Biosciences (SBI)
  Backbone size w/o insert (bp): 7068
  Total vector size (bp): 8502
  Vector type: Lentiviral
  Selectable markers: Puromycin
Growth in bacteria
  Bacterial resistance: Ampicillin, 100 μg/mL
  Growth temperature: 37°C
  Growth strain: NEB Stable
  Copy number: Unknown
Gene/Insert
  Gene/Insert name: SEP-Nanoluc (alt name: SEPLuc)
  Species: H. sapiens (human), M. musculus (mouse)
  Insert size (bp): 1434
  Promoter: EF1α
  Cloning method: Unknown
  Sequencing primers: 5′ EF1 Forward (CTCCACGCTTTGCCTGACCCTGCTT); 3′ T2A Reverse (CGTCACCGCATGTTAGAAGACTTCCTCTGC)
Terms and licenses: Academic/Nonprofit Terms; Industry Terms: Not Available to Industry
How to cite: SEPLuc was a gift from Jeak Ling Ding (Addgene plasmid # 141102 ; http://n2t.net/addgene:141102 ; RRID:Addgene_141102)
